Addgene plasmid #81509: pDONR223_KIF2B_p.W60L
Purpose: Gateway Donor vector containing KIF2B , part of the Target Accelerator Plasmid Collection.
Depositing lab: Jesse Boehm & William Hahn & David Root. Depositing organization: Broad Institute. Publication: Systematic Functional Interrogation of Rare Cancer Variants Identifies Oncogenic Alleles. Kim E, Ilic N, Shrestha Y, Zou L, Kamburov A, Zhu C, Yang X, Lubonja R, Tran N, Nguyen C, Lawrence MS, Piccioni F, Bagul M, Doench JG, Chouinard CR, Wu X, Hogstrom L, Natoli T, Tamayo P, Horn H, Corsello SM, Lage K, Root DE, Subramanian A, Golub TR, Getz G, Boehm JS, Hahn WC. Cancer Discov. 2016 Jul;6(7):714-26. doi: 10.1158/2159-8290.CD-16-0160. Epub 2016 May 4. PubMed 27147599.
Backbone
  Vector backbone: pDONR223
  Backbone manufacturer: Invitrogen
  Backbone size w/o insert (bp): 2790
  Vector type: Gateway Entry vector
Growth in bacteria
  Bacterial resistance: Spectinomycin, 50 μg/mL
  Growth temperature: 37°C
  Growth strain: DH5alpha
  Copy number: High Copy
Gene/Insert
  Gene/Insert name: KIF2B (alt name: NM_032559.4)
  Species: H. sapiens (human)
  Mutation: W60L; P417S; R437G
  Entrez Gene: KIF2B
  Promoter: None
  Cloning method: Gateway Cloning
  Sequencing primers: 5′ M13pUC-fwd; 3′ M13-Rev
Terms and licenses: Academic/Nonprofit Terms; Industry Terms: Not Available to Industry
Depositor comments: Closed state: stop codon immediately follows insert
How to cite: pDONR223_KIF2B_p.W60L was a gift from Jesse Boehm & William Hahn & David Root (Addgene plasmid # 81509 ; http://n2t.net/addgene:81509 ; RRID:Addgene_81509)
