[The description below was written by a language model from this plasmid's Addgene catalogue record and pLannotate feature annotations shown in this document.]
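Description:
pDONR223_KIF2B_p.W60L is a Gateway entry clone built in the pDONR223 backbone, carrying a mutant allele of the human kinesin family member KIF2B. It is part of the Target Accelerator Plasmid Collection, a set of clones made for systematic functional testing of rare cancer-associated variants. The plasmid is maintained in E. coli at high copy through a ColE1/pUC-type origin. Selection is with spectinomycin, conferred by the aadA (SmR) aminoglycoside adenylyltransferase gene, which lies downstream of a class 1 integron Pc promoter fragment and a short remnant of a gentamicin resistance gene.

The KIF2B open reading frame spans about 2 kb of the 4.8 kb sequenced plasmid. It encodes a plus end-directed microtubule motor with depolymerizing activity that is involved in spindle assembly and chromosome congression. The construct is named for the W60L substitution, but the record also lists P417S and R437G relative to the reference transcript. The clone is in the "closed" configuration, with a stop codon immediately after the insert, so it yields native C-terminus protein and cannot be fused to C-terminal tags in a destination vector.

The ORF is flanked by two attL recombination sites. The automated annotation labels both as attL3, so the label probably reflects annotation matching rather than two identical sites. No promoter drives the insert in this plasmid, and the rrnB T1 and T2 terminators upstream insulate it from read-through transcription. A T7 promoter sits just outside the downstream att site, and small lacI and lacZα fragments are backbone remnants. The clone is not expressed directly. It serves as a donor for LR Clonase transfer of the KIF2B variant into expression destination vectors, and M13 primer sites flank the cassette for sequence verification.
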