Features (pLannotate 1.2.2; 12 found; start..end, strand, type, name):
    121..213     +  CDS            lacI (fragment): lac repressor; lacI; The lac repressor binds to the lac operator to inhibit transcription in E. coli. This inhibition can be relieved by adding lactose or isopropyl-β-D-thiogalactopyranoside (IPTG).
    268..295     -  terminator     rrnB T2 terminator: transcription terminator T2 from the E. coli rrnB gene
    427..470     +  terminator     rrnB T1 terminator: Escherichia coli rrnB; transcription terminator T1 from the E. coli rrnB gene
    517..553     -  CDS            lacZα (fragment): LacZα fragment of β-galactosidase; lacZ fragment
    570..665     +  protein_bind   attL3: mutant version of attL; recombination site for the Gateway® LR reaction LR Clonase™
    671..2689    +  CDS            KIF2B: KIF2B_HUMAN - Experimental evidence at protein level: Swiss-Prot protein existence level 1. Plus end-directed microtubule-dependent motor required for spindle assembly and chromosome movement. Has microtubule depolymerization activity (PubMed:17538014). Plays a role in chromosome congression (PubMed:23891108). From Homo sapiens (Human).
   2697..2792    -  protein_bind   attL3: mutant version of attL; recombination site for the Gateway® LR reaction LR Clonase™
   2811..2829    -  promoter       T7 promoter: promoter for bacteriophage T7 RNA polymerase
   3019..3042    +  promoter       Pc promoter (fragment): intI1 (promoter lies within the coding sequence); class 1 integron promoter
   3218..3274    +  CDS            GmR (fragment): gentamycin acetyltransferase; aacC1; confers resistance to gentamycin
   3281..4072    +  CDS            SmR: aminoglycoside adenylyltransferase (Murphy, 1985); aadA; confers resistance to spectinomycin and streptomycin
   4165..4753    +  rep_origin     ori: high-copy-number ColE1/pMB1/pBR322/pUC origin of replication
>Addgene plasmid #81509 | pDONR223_KIF2B_p.W60L | addgene full sequence | sequence record 168624 | Addgene NGS Result
CTTTCCTGCGTTATCCCCTGATTCTGTGGATAACCGTATTACCGCCTTTGAGTGAGCTGATACCGCTCGC
CGCAGCCGAACGACCGAGCGCAGCGAGTCAGTGAGCGAGGAAGCGGAAGAGCGCCCAATACGCAAACCGC
CTCTCCCCGCGCGTTGGCCGATTCATTAATGCAGCTGGCACGACAGGTTTCCCGACTGGAAAGCGGGCAG
TGAGCGCAACGCAATTAATACGCGTACCGCTAGCCAGGAAGAGTTTGTAGAAACGCAAAAAGGCCATCCG
TCAGGATGGCCTTCTGCTTAGTTTGATGCCTGGCAGTTTATGGCGGGCGTCCTGCCCGCCACCCTCCGGG
CCGTTGCTTCACAACGTTCAAATCCGCTCCCGGCGGATTTGTCCTACTCAGGAGAGCGTTCACCGACAAA
CAACAGATAAAACGAAAGGCCCAGTCTTCCGACTGAGCCTTTCGTTTTATTTGATGCCTGGCAGTTCCCT
ACTCTCGCGTTAACGCTAGCATGGATGTTTTCCCAGTCACGACGTTGTAAAACGACGGCCAGTCTTAAGC
TCGGGCCCCAAATAATGATTTTATTTTGACTGATAGTGACCTGTTCGTTGCAACAAATTGATGAGCAATG
CTTTTTTATAATGCCAACTTTGTACAAAAAAGTTGGCACCATGGCCAGCCAGTTCTGCCTCCCTGAATCC
CCATGTCTCTCGCCCCTGAAACCCTTGAAGCCACATTTCGGAGACATCCAAGAGGGCATCTACGTGGCGA
TCCAGCGCAGTGACAAGCGGATCCACCTCGCTGTGGTCACGGAGATCAACAGAGAAAACTATTGGGTCAC
GGTAGAGTTGGTGGAGAAAGCAGTCAAAAAAGGCAAGAAGATTGACCTGGAGACCATACTCCTGCTGAAT
CCAGCTCTGGACTCTGCTGAACACCCCATGCCGCCCCCGCCCTTATCCCCCTTGGCTCTGGCGCCCTCTT
CGGCCATCAGGGACCAGCGTACCGCCACGAAATGGGTTGCGATGATCCCCCAGAAAAACCAAACAGCCTC
AGGGGACAGCCTGGATGTGAGGGTCCCCAGCAAACCTTGTCTGATGAAGCAGAAAAAGTCTCCCTGCCTC
TGGGAAATCCAGAAACTGCAGGAGCAGCGGGAAAAGCGCAGGCGGCTGCAGCAGGAGATCCGAGCTAGAC
GCGCCCTCGATGTCAATACCAGAAACCCCAACTACGAAATCATGCACATGATCGAAGAGTATCGCAGGCA
CCTGGACAGCAGCAAGATCTCAGTCCTGGAGCCCCCGCAAGAACATCGCATCTGCGTCTGCGTGAGGAAG
CGGCCTCTCAACCAGCGAGAGACAACCTTGAAGGACCTGGATATCATCACCGTCCCCTCGGACAATGTGG
TTATGGTGCATGAGTCCAAGCAAAAGGTGGACCTCACTCGCTACCTGCAGAACCAGACCTTCTGCTTCGA
CCATGCCTTCGATGACAAAGCCTCCAACGAGTTGGTGTACCAGTTCACCGCCCAGCCACTGGTGGAGTCC
ATCTTCCGCAAGGGCATGGCCACCTGCTTTGCCTATGGGCAGACGGGAAGTGGGAAGACGTACACCATGG
GTGGAGACTTTTCAGGAACGGCCCAAGATTGTTCTAAGGGCATTTATGCTTTGGTGGCACAGGATGTCTT
TCTCCTGCTCAGAAACTCCACATATGAGAAGCTGGACCTCAAAGTCTATGGGACATTTTTTGAGATTTAT
GGGGGCAAGGTGTATGATTTGTTGAACTGGAAGAAGAAGCTGCAAGTCCTTGAGGATGGCAATCAGCAAA
TCCAAGTGGTCGGGCTGCAGGAGAAAGAGGTGTGTTGTGTGGAGGAAGTGCTGAACCTGGTGGAAATAGG
GAATAGCTGTCGGACTTCCAGGCAAACATCTGTCAACGCTCACTCATCCAGGAGCCATGCAGTGTTCCAG
ATCATCCTGAAGTCAGGAGGGATAATGCATGGCAAGTTTTCCCTCGTTGATTTAGCTGGGAATGAAAGAG
GAGCAGATACAACCAAGGCCAGCCGGAAAAGGCAGCTGGAAGGGGCAGAGATTAACAAGAGTCTTCTAGC
CCTCAAAGAATGTATTCTGGCTTTGGGTCAGAACAAGCCTCACACCCCATTCAGAGCCAGCAAACTCACA
CTGGTGCTCCGGGACTCCTTTATAGGCCAGAACTCCTCCACTTGCATGATTGCTACCATCTCTCCGGGGA
TGACCTCTTGTGAAAACACTCTCAACACTTTAAGATATGCAAACAGAGTAAAAAAATTAAATGTAGATGT
AAGGCCCTACCATCGTGGCCACTATCCGATTGGACATGAGGCACCAAGGATGTTAAAAAGTCACATCGGA
AATTCAGAAATGTCCCTTCAGAGGGATGAATTTATTAAAATACCTTATGTACAGAGTGAGGAGCAGAAAG
AGATTGAAGAGGTTGAAACATTACCCACTCTGTTAGGGAAGGATACCACAATTTCAGGGAAGGGATCTAG
CCAATGGTTGGAAAACATCCAGGAGAGAGCTGGTGGAGTACACCATGATATTGATTTTTGCATTGCCCGG
TCTTTGTCCATTTTGGAGCAGAAAATTGATGCTCTGACCGAGATCCAAAAGAAACTGAAATTATTACTAG
CTGACCTCCACGTGAAGAGCAAGGTAGAGTGATTGCCAACTTTCTTGTACAAAGTTGGCATTATAAGAAA
GCATTGCTTATCAATTTGTTGCAACGAACAGGTCACTATCAGTCAAAATAAAATCATTATTTGCCATCCA
GCTGATATCCCCTATAGTGAGTCGTATTACATGGTCATAGCTGTTTCCTGGCAGCTCTGGCCCGTGTCTC
AAAATCTCTGATGTTACATTGCACAAGATAAAAATATATCATCATGCCTCCTCTAGACCAGCCAGGACAG
AAATGCCTCGACTTCGCTGCTACCCAAGGTTGCCGGGTGACGCACACCGTGGAAACGGATGAAGGCACGA
ACCCAGTGGACATAAGCCTGTTCGGTTCGTAAGCTGTAATGCAAGTAGCGTATGCGCTCACGCAACTGGT
CCAGAACCTTGACCGAACGCAGCGGTGGTAACGGCGCAGTGGCGGTTTTCATGGCTTGTTATGACTGTTT
TTTTGGGGTACAGTCTATGCCTCGGGCATCCAAGCAGCAAGCGCGTTACGCCGTGGGTCGATGTTTGATG
TTATGGAGCAGCAACGATGTTACGCAGCAGGGCAGTCGCCCTAAAACAAAGTTAAACATTATGAGGGAAG
CGGTGATCGCCGAAGTATCGACTCAACTATCAGAGGTAGTTGGCGTCATCGAGCGCCATCTCGAACCGAC
GTTGCTGGCCGTACATTTGTACGGCTCCGCAGTGGATGGCGGCCTGAAGCCACACAGTGATATTGATTTG
CTGGTTACGGTGACCGTAAGGCTTGATGAAACAACGCGGCGAGCTTTGATCAACGACCTTTTGGAAACTT
CGGCTTCCCCTGGAGAGAGCGAGATTCTCCGCGCTGTAGAAGTCACCATTGTTGTGCACGACGACATCAT
TCCGTGGCGTTATCCAGCTAAGCGCGAACTGCAATTTGGAGAATGGCAGCGCAATGACATTCTTGCAGGT
ATCTTCGAGCCAGCCACGATCGACATTGATCTGGCTATCTTGCTGACAAAAGCAAGAGAACATAGCGTTG
CCTTGGTAGGTCCAGCGGCGGAGGAACTCTTTGATCCGGTTCCTGAACAGGATCTATTTGAGGCGCTAAA
TGAAACCTTAACGCTATGGAACTCGCCGCCCGACTGGGCTGGCGATGAGCGAAATGTAGTGCTTACGTTG
TCCCGCATTTGGTACAGCGCAGTAACCGGCAAAATCGCGCCGAAGGATGTCGCTGCCGACTGGGCAATGG
AGCGCCTGCCGGCCCAGTATCAGCCCGTCATACTTGAAGCTAGACAGGCTTATCTTGGACAAGAAGAAGA
TCGCTTGGCCTCGCGCGCAGATCAGTTGGAAGAATTTGTCCACTACGTGAAAGGCGAGATCACCAAGGTA
GTCGGCAAATAACCCTCGAGCCACCCATGACCAAAATCCCTTAACGTGAGTTACGCGTCGTTCCACTGAG
CGTCAGACCCCGTAGAAAAGATCAAAGGATCTTCTTGAGATCCTTTTTTTCTGCGCGTAATCTGCTGCTT
GCAAACAAAAAAACCACCGCTACCAGCGGTGGTTTGTTTGCCGGATCAAGAGCTACCAACTCTTTTTCCG
AAGGTAACTGGCTTCAGCAGAGCGCAGATACCAAATACTGTTCTTCTAGTGTAGCCGTAGTTAGGCCACC
ACTTCAAGAACTCTGTAGCACCGCCTACATACCTCGCTCTGCTAATCCTGTTACCAGTGGCTGCTGCCAG
TGGCGATAAGTCGTGTCTTACCGGGTTGGACTCAAGACGATAGTTACCGGATAAGGCGCAGCGGTCGGGC
TGAACGGGGGGTTCGTGCACACAGCCCAGCTTGGAGCGAACGACCTACACCGAACTGAGATACCTACAGC
GTGAGCTATGAGAAAGCGCCACGCTTCCCGAAGGGAGAAAGGCGGACAGGTATCCGGTAAGCGGCAGGGT
CGGAACAGGAGAGCGCACGAGGGAGCTTCCAGGGGGAAACGCCTGGTATCTTTATAGTCCTGTCGGGTTT
CGCCACCTCTGACTTGAGCGTCGATTTTTGTGATGCTCGTCAGGGGGGCGGAGCCTATGGAAAAACGCCA
GCAACGCGGCCTTTTTACGGTTCCTGGCCTTTTGCTGGCCTTTTGCTCACATGTT
