>Addgene plasmid #81509 | pDONR223_KIF2B_p.W60L | depositor partial sequence | sequence record 154828 | Insert sequence
ATGGCCAGCCAGTTCTGCCTCCCTGAATCCCCATGTCTCTCGCCCCTGAAACCCTTGAAGCCACATTTCG
GAGACATCCAAGAGGGCATCTACGTGGCGATCCAGCGCAGTGACAAGCGGATCCACCTCGCTGTGGTCAC
GGAGATCAACAGAGAAAACTATTGGGTCACGGTAGAGTTGGTGGAGAAAGCAGTCAAAAAAGGCAAGAAG
ATTGACCTGGAGACCATACTCCTGCTGAATCCAGCTCTGGACTCTGCTGAACACCCCATGCCGCCCCCGC
CCTTATCCCCCTTGGCTCTGGCGCCCTCTTCGGCCATCAGGGACCAGCGTACCGCCACGAAATGGGTTGC
GATGATCCCCCAGAAAAACCAAACAGCCTCAGGGGACAGCCTGGATGTGAGGGTCCCCAGCAAACCTTGT
CTGATGAAGCAGAAAAAGTCTCCCTGCCTCTGGGAAATCCAGAAACTGCAGGAGCAGCGGGAAAAGCGCA
GGCGGCTGCAGCAGGAGATCCGAGCTAGACGCGCCCTCGATGTCAATACCAGAAACCCCAACTACGAAAT
CATGCACATGATCGAAGAGTATCGCAGGCACCTGGACAGCAGCAAGATCTCAGTCCTGGAGCCCCCGCAA
GAACATCGCATCTGCGTCTGCGTGAGGAAGCGGCCTCTCAACCAGCGAGAGACAACCTTGAAGGACCTGG
ATATCATCACCGTCCCCTCGGACAATGTGGTTATGGTGCATGAGTCCAAGCAAAAGGTGGACCTCACTCG
CTACCTGCAGAACCAGACCTTCTGCTTCGACCATGCCTTCGATGACAAAGCCTCCAACGAGTTGGTGTAC
CAGTTCACCGCCCAGCCACTGGTGGAGTCCATCTTCCGCAAGGGCATGGCCACCTGCTTTGCCTATGGGC
AGACGGGAAGTGGGAAGACGTACACCATGGGTGGAGACTTTTCAGGAACGGCCCAAGATTGTTCTAAGGG
CATTTATGCTTTGGTGGCACAGGATGTCTTTCTCCTGCTCAGAAACTCCACATATGAGAAGCTGGACCTC
AAAGTCTATGGGACATTTTTTGAGATTTATGGGGGCAAGGTGTATGATTTGTTGAACTGGAAGAAGAAGC
TGCAAGTCCTTGAGGATGGCAATCAGCAAATCCAAGTGGTCGGGCTGCAGGAGAAAGAGGTGTGTTGTGT
GGAGGAAGTGCTGAACCTGGTGGAAATAGGGAATAGCTGTCGGACTTCCAGGCAAACATCTGTCAACGCT
CACTCATCCAGGAGCCATGCAGTGTTCCAGATCATCCTGAAGTCAGGAGGGATAATGCATGGCAAGTTTT
CCCTCGTTGATTTAGCTGGGAATGAAAGAGGAGCAGATACAACCAAGGCCAGCCGGAAAAGGCAGCTGGA
AGGGGCAGAGATTAACAAGAGTCTTCTAGCCCTCAAAGAATGTATTCTGGCTTTGGGTCAGAACAAGCCT
CACACCCCATTCAGAGCCAGCAAACTCACACTGGTGCTCCGGGACTCCTTTATAGGCCAGAACTCCTCCA
CTTGCATGATTGCTACCATCTCTCCGGGGATGACCTCTTGTGAAAACACTCTCAACACTTTAAGATATGC
AAACAGAGTAAAAAAATTAAATGTAGATGTAAGGCCCTACCATCGTGGCCACTATCCGATTGGACATGAG
GCACCAAGGATGTTAAAAAGTCACATCGGAAATTCAGAAATGTCCCTTCAGAGGGATGAATTTATTAAAA
TACCTTATGTACAGAGTGAGGAGCAGAAAGAGATTGAAGAGGTTGAAACATTACCCACTCTGTTAGGGAA
GGATACCACAATTTCAGGGAAGGGATCTAGCCAATGGTTGGAAAACATCCAGGAGAGAGCTGGTGGAGTA
CACCATGATATTGATTTTTGCATTGCCCGGTCTTTGTCCATTTTGGAGCAGAAAATTGATGCTCTGACCG
AGATCCAAAAGAAACTGAAATTATTACTAGCTGACCTCCACGTGAAGAGCAAGGTAGAG
