>Addgene plasmid #81509 | pDONR223_KIF2B_p.W60L | addgene partial sequence | sequence record 156503 | M13-F20 5'-TGTAAAACGACGGCCAGT-3'
TTCGTTGCAACAAATTGATGAGCAATGCTTTTTTATAATGCCAACTTTGTACAAAAAAGTTGGCACCATG
GCCAGCCAGTTCTGCCTCCCTGAATCCCCATGTCTCTCGCCCCTGAAACCCTTGAAGCCACATTTCGGAG
ACATCCAAGAGGGCATCTACGTGGCGATCCAGCGCAGTGACAAGCGGATCCACCTCGCTGTGGTCACGGA
GATCAACAGAGAAAACTATTGGGTCACGGTAGAGTTGGTGGAGAAAGCAGTCAAAAAAGGCAAGAAGATT
GACCTGGAGACCATACTCCTGCTGAATCCAGCTCTGGACTCTGCTGAACACCCCATGCCGCCCCCGCCCT
TATCCCCCTTGGCTCTGGCGCCCTCTTCGGCCATCAGGGACCAGCGTACCGCCACGAAATGGGTTGCGAT
GATCCCCCAGAAAAACCAAACAGCCTCAGGGGACAGCCTGGATGTGAGGGTCCCCAGCAAACCTTGTCTG
ATGAAGCAGAAAAAGTCTCCCTGCCTCTGGGAAATCCAGAAACTGCAGGAGCAGCGGGAAAAGCGCAGGC
GGCTGCAGCAGGAGATCCGAGCTAGACGCGCCCTCGATGTCAATACCAGAAACCCCAACTACGAAATCAT
GCACATGATCGAAGAGTATCGCAGGCACCTGGACAGCAGCAAGATCTCAGTCCTGGAGCCCCCGCAAGAA
CATCGCATCTGCGTCTGCGTGAGGAAGCGGCCTCTCAACCAGCGAGAGACAACCTTGAAGGACCTGGATA
TCATCACCGTCCCCTCGGACAATGTGGTTATGGTGCATGAGTCCAAGCAAAAGGTGGACCTCACTCGCTA
CCTGCAGAACCAGACCTTCTGCTTCGACCATGCCTTCGATGACAAAGCCTCCAACGAGTTGGTGTACCAG
TTCAC
